>Addgene plasmid #237496 | CL20_MSCV-ires-GFP | addgene full sequence | sequence record 471715 | Addgene NGS Result
TTGAGATCCTTTTTTTCTGCGCGTAATCTGCTGCTTGCAAACAAAAAAACCACCGCTACCAGCGGTGGTT
TGTTTGCCGGATCAAGAGCTACCAACTCTTTTTCCGAAGGTAACTGGCTTCAGCAGAGCGCAGATACCAA
ATACTGTTCTTCTAGTGTAGCCGTAGTTAGGCCACCACTTCAAGAACTCTGTAGCACCGCCTACATACCT
CGCTCTGCTAATCCTGTTACCAGTGGCTGCTGCCAGTGGCGATAAGTCGTGTCTTACCGGGTTGGACTCA
AGACGATAGTTACCGGATAAGGCGCAGCGGTCGGGCTGAACGGGGGGTTCGTGCACACAGCCCAGCTTGG
AGCGAACGACCTACACCGAACTGAGATACCTACAGCGTGAGCTATGAGAAAGCGCCACGCTTCCCGAAGG
GAGAAAGGCGGACAGGTATCCGGTAAGCGGCAGGGTCGGAACAGGAGAGCGCACGAGGGAGCTTCCAGGG
GGAAACGCCTGGTATCTTTATAGTCCTGTCGGGTTTCGCCACCTCTGACTTGAGCGTCGATTTTTGTGAT
GCTCGTCAGGGGGGCGGAGCCTATGGAAAAACGCCAGCAACGCGGCCTTTTTACGGTTCCTGGCCTTTTG
CTGGCCTTTTGCTCACATGTTCTTTCCTGCGTTATCCCCTGATTCTGTGGATAACCGTATTACCGCCTTT
GAGTGAGCTGATACCGCTCGCCGCAGCCGAACGACCGAGCGCAGCGAGTCAGTGAGCGAGGAAGCGGAAG
AGCGCCCAATACGCAAACCGCCTCTCCCCGCGCGTTGGCCGATTCATTAATGCAGCTGGCACGACAGGTT
TCCCGACTGGAAAGCGGGCAGTGAGCGCAACGCAATTAATGTGAGTTAGCTCACTCATTAGGCACCCCAG
GCTTTACACTTTATGCTTCCGGCTCGTATGTTTTGTGGAATTGTGAGCGGATAACAATTTCACAATTCTC
CCCAGCTCTTTCTGCGCTGTCCATAATGAACTATTTCAGGAGTATTGGAGTATGTGGATTCAAAACAGTG
GCTAATTGAGTCAGGATTACTTAATATTCGACTCCTACCCTCAGAATGTTGTTCTCCAACTTCAAGAAAC
TGTTACCCATGAAAGACCCCCGCTGACGGGTAGTCAATCACTCAGAGGAGACCCTCCCAAGGAACAGCGA
GACCACAAGTCGGATGCAACTGCAAGAGGGTTTATTGGATACACGGGTACCCGGGCGACGCAGTCTATCG
GAGGACTGGCGCGCCGAGTGAGGGGTTGTGGGCTCTTTTATTGAGCTCGGGGAGCAGAAGCGCGCGAACA
GAAGCGAGAAGCGAACTGATTGGTTAGTTCAAATAAGGCACAGGGTCATTTCAGGTCCTTGGGGCACCCT
GGAAACATCTGATGGTTCTCTAGAAACTGCTGAGGGCGGGACCGCATCTGGGGACCATCTGTTCTTGGCC
CTGAGCCGGGGCAGGAACTGCTTACCACAGATATCCTGTTTGGCCCATATTCTGCTGTCTCTCTGTTCCT
AACCTTGATCTGAACTTCTCTATTCTCAGTTATGTATTTTCCATGCCTTGCAAAATGGCGTTACTTAAGC
TAGCTTGCCAAACCTACAGGTGGGGTCTTTCATTCCCCCCTTTTTCTGGAGACTAAATAAAATCTTTTAT
TTTATCGATAAGCTTGGCTGCAGGTCGACGGTATCGATAAGCTTGATAATTCTTAATTAATTCATTACTT
GTACAGCTCGTCCATGCCGAGAGTGATCCCGGCGGCGGTCACGAACTCCAGCAGGACCATGTGATCGCGC
TTCTCGTTGGGGTCTTTGCTCAGGGCGGACTGGGTGCTCAGGTAGTGGTTGTCGGGCAGCAGCACGGGGC
CGTCGCCGATGGGGGTGTTCTGCTGGTAGTGGTCGGCGAGCTGCACGCTGCCGTCCTCGATGTTGTGGCG
GATCTTGAAGTTCGCCTTGATGCCGTTCTTCTGCTTGTCGGCCATGATATAGACGTTGTGGCTGTTGTAG
TTGTACTCCAGCTTGTGCCCCAGGATGTTGCCGTCCTCCTTGAAGTCGATGCCCTTCAGCTCGATGCGGT
TCACCAGGGTGTCGCCCTCGAACTTCACCTCGGCGCGGGTCTTGTAGTTGCCGTCGTCCTTGAAGAAGAT
GGTGCGCTCCTGGACGTAGCCTTCGGGCATGGCGGACTTGAAGAAGTCGTGCTGCTTCATGTGGTCGGGG
TAGCGGCTGAAGCACTGCACGCCGTAGGTCAGGGTGGTCACGAGGGTGGGCCAGGGCACGGGCAGCTTGC
CGGTGGTGCAGATGAACTTCAGGGTCAGCTTGCCGTAGGTGGCATCGCCCTCGCCCTCGCCAGACACGCT
GAACTTGTGGCCGTTTACGTCGCCGTCCAGCTCGACCAGGATGGGCACCACCCCGGTGAACAGCTCCTCG
CCCTTGCTCACCATGGTTGTGGCCATATTATCATCGTGTTTTTCAAAGGAAAACCACGTCCCCGTGGTTC
GGGGGGCCTAGACGTTTTTTTAACCTCGACTAAACACATGTAAAGCATGTGCACCGAGGCCCCAGATCAG
ATCCCATACAATGGGGTACCTTCTGGGCATCCTTCAGCCCCTTGTTGAATACGCTTGAGGAGAGCCATTT
GACTCTTTCCACAACTATCCAACTCACAACGTGGCACTGGGGTTGTGCCGCCTTTGCAGGTGTATCTTAT
ACACGTGGCTTTTGGCCGCAGAGGCACCTGTCGCCAGGTGGGGGGTTCCGCTGCCTGCAAAGGGTCGCTA
CAGACGTTGTTTGTCTTCAAGAAGCTTCCAGAGGAACTGCTTCCTTCACGACATTCAACAGACCTTGCAT
TCCTTTGGCGAGAGGGGAAAGACCCCTAGGAATGCTCGTCAAGAAGACAGGGCCAGGTTTCCGGGCCCTC
ACATTGCCAAAAGACGGCAATATGGTGGAAAATAACATATAGACAAACGCACACCGGCCTTATTCCAAGC
GGCTTCGGCCAGTAACGTTAGGGGGGGGGGGCGGAATTCGTTAACCTCGAGAGATCTAATTCCGGCGCCT
AGAGAAGGAGTGAGGGCTGGATAAAGGGAGGATCGAGGCGGGGTCGAACGAGGAGGTTCAAGGGGGAGAG
ACGGGGCGGATGGAGGAAGAGGAGGCGGAGGCTTAGGGTGTACAAAGGGCTTGACCCAGGGAGGGGGGTC
AAAAGCCAAGGCTTCCCAGGTCACGATGTAGGGGACCTGGTCTGGGTGTCCATGCGGGCCAGGTGAAAAG
ACCTTGATCTTAACCTGGGTGATGAGGTCTCGGTTAAAGGTGCCGTCTCGCGGCCATCCGACGTTAAAGG
TTGGCCATTCTGCAGAGCAGAAGGTAACCCAACGTCTCTTCTTGACATCTACCGACTGGTTGTGAGCGAT
CCGCTCGACATCTTTCCAGTGACCTAAGGTCAAACTTAAGGGAGTGGTAACAGTCTGGCCCTAATTTTCA
GACAAATACAGAAACACAGTCAGACAGAGACAACACAGAACGATGCTGCAGCGCTGCAGCAGACAAGACG
CGCGGCTTCGGTTCCAAACCGAAAGCAAAAATTCAGACGGAGGCGGGAACTGTTTTAGGTTCTCGTCTCC
TACCAGAACCACATATCCTGACGGGGTCGGATTCCACATCGACTCCCTTCCTCAGGTCGGGCCACAAAAA
CGGCCCCCAAAGTCCCTGGGACGTCTCCCAGGGTTGCGGCCGGGTGTTCAGAACTCGTCAGTTCCACCAC
GGGTCCGCCAGATACAGAGCTAGTTAGCTAACTAGTACAGACGCAGGCGCAAACATTAGATGCCGGCACA
AACACGCACAAAGACAGAGACAGACACGAAACGACCGCTGGCCAGCTTACCTCCCGGCGGGGGGGTCGGT
GGTCCCTGGGCAGGGGTCTCCAAATCTCGGTGGAACCTCCAAATGAAAGACCCCCGAGGTGGGCAGTCAA
TCAATCTGAGGAGACCCTCCCAAGGATCAGCGAGTCCACGATTCGGATGCAAACAGCAAGAGGCTTTATT
GGGAATACGGGTACCCGGGCGACGCAGTCTATCGGAGGACTGGCGCGCCGAGTGAGGGGTTGTGGGCTCT
TTTATTGAGCTCGGGGAGCAGAAGCGCGCGAACAGAAGCGAGAAGCGAACTGATTGGTTAGTTCAAATAA
GGCACAGGGTCATTTCAGGTCCTTGGGGCACCCTGGAAACATCTGATGGTTCTCTAGAAACTGCTGAGGG
CGGGACCGCATCTGGGGACCATCTGTTCTTGGCCCTGAGCCGGGGCAGGAACTGCTTACCACAGATATCC
TGTTTGGCCCATATTCTGCTGTCTCTCTGTTCCTAACCTTGATCTGAACTTCTCTATTCTCAGTTATGTA
TTTTCCATGCCTTGCAAAATGGCGTTACTTAAGCTAGCTTGCCAAACCTACAGGTGGGGTCTTTCATTCC
CCCCTTTTTCTGGAGACTAAATAAAATCTTTTATTTTATCTATGGCTCGTACTCTATAGGCTTCAGCTGG
TGATATTGTTGAGTCAAAACTAGAGCCTGGACCACTGATATCCTGTCTTTAACAAATTGGACTAATCGCC
TCTACGCCGGACGCATCGTGGCCGGCATCACCGGCGCCACAGGTGCGGTTGCTGGCGCCTATATCGCCGA
CATCACCGATGGGGAAGATCGGGCTCGCCACTTCGGGCTCATGAGCGCTTGTTTCGGCGTGGGTATGGTG
GCAGGCCCCGTGGCCGGGGGACTGTTGGGCGCCATCTCCTTGCATGCACCATTCCTTGCGCCGTCGTTTT
ACAACGTCGTGACTGGGAAAACCCTGGCGTTACCCAACTTAATCGCCTTGCAGCACATCCCCCTTTCGCC
AGCTGGCGTAATAGCGAAGAGGCCCGCACCGATCGCCCTTCCCAACAGTTGCGCAGCCTGAATGGCGAAT
GGCGCCTGATGCGGTATTTTCTCCTTACGCATCTGTGCGGTATTTCACACCGCATATGGTGCACTCTCAG
TACAATCTGCTCTGATGCCGCATAGTTAAGCCAGCCCCGACACCCGCCAACACCCGCTGACGCGCCCTGA
CGGGCTTGTCTGCTCCCGGCATCCGCTTACAGACAAGCTGTGACCGTCTCCGGGAGCTGCATGTGTCAGA
GGTTTTCACCGTCATCACCGAAACGCGCGAGACGAAAGGGCCTCGTGATACGCCTATTTTTATAGGTTAA
TGTCATGATAATAATGGTTTCTTAGACGTCAGGTGGCACTTTTCGGGGAAATGTGCGCGGAACCCCTATT
TGTTTATTTTTCTAAATACATTCAAATATGTATCCGCTCATGAGACAATAACCCTGATAAATGCTTCAAT
AATATTGAAAAAGGAAGAGTATGAGTATTCAACATTTCCGTGTCGCCCTTATTCCCTTTTTTGCGGCATT
TTGCCTTCCTGTTTTTGCTCACCCAGAAACGCTGGTGAAAGTAAAAGATGCTGAAGATCAGTTGGGTGCA
CGAGTGGGTTACATCGAACTGGATCTCAACAGCGGTAAGATCCTTGAGAGTTTTCGCCCCGAAGAACGTT
TTCCAATGATGAGCACTTTTAAAGTTCTGCTATGTGGCGCGGTATTATCCCGTATTGACGCCGGGCAAGA
GCAACTCGGTCGCCGCATACACTATTCTCAGAATGACTTGGTTGAGTACTCACCAGTCACAGAAAAGCAT
CTTACGGATGGCATGACAGTAAGAGAATTATGCAGTGCTGCCATAACCATGAGTGATAACACTGCGGCCA
ACTTACTTCTGACAACGATCGGAGGACCGAAGGAGCTAACCGCTTTTTTGCACAACATGGGGGATCATGT
AACTCGCCTTGATCGTTGGGAACCGGAGCTGAATGAAGCCATACCAAACGACGAGCGTGACACCACGATG
CCTGTAGCAATGGCAACAACGTTGCGCAAACTATTAACTGGCGAACTACTTACTCTAGCTTCCCGGCAAC
AATTAATAGACTGGATGGAGGCGGATAAAGTTGCAGGACCACTTCTGCGCTCGGCCCTTCCGGCTGGCTG
GTTTATTGCTGATAAATCTGGAGCCGGTGAGCGTGGGTCTCGCGGTATCATTGCAGCACTGGGGCCAGAT
GGTAAGCCCTCCCGTATCGTAGTTATCTACACGACGGGGAGTCAGGCAACTATGGATGAACGAAATAGAC
AGATCGCTGAGATAGGTGCCTCACTGATTAAGCATTGGTAACTGTCAGACCAAGTTTACTCATATATACT
TTAGATTGATTTAAAACTTCATTTTTAATTTAAAAGGATCTAGGTGAAGATCCTTTTTGATAATCTCATG
ACCAAAATCCCTTAACGTGAGTTTTCGTTCCACTGAGCGTCAGACCCCGTAGAAAAGATCAAAGGATCTT
C
Features (pLannotate 1.2.2; 19 found; start..end, strand, type, name):
      1..589     +  rep_origin     ori: high-copy-number ColE1/pMB1/pBR322/pUC origin of replication
    772..864     +  CDS            lacI (fragment): lac repressor; lacI; The lac repressor binds to the lac operator to inhibit transcription in E. coli. This inhibition can be relieved by adding lactose or isopropyl-β-D-thiogalactopyranoside (IPTG).
    877..898     +  protein_bind   CAP binding site: CAP binding activates transcription in the presence of cAMP. E. coli catabolite activator protein
    913..942     +  promoter       lac promoter: promoter for the E. coli lac operon
    951..967     +  protein_bind   lac operator: The lac repressor binds to the lac operator to inhibit transcription in E. coli. This inhibition can be relieved by adding lactose or isopropyl-β-D-thiogalactopyranoside (IPTG). lac repressor encoded by lacI
   1129..1643    -  LTR            3' LTR: 3' long terminal repeat from murine embryonic stem cell virus
   1702..1728    -  misc_feature   MCS (fragment): pBluescript multiple cloning site
   1745..2464    -  CDS            EGFP: the original enhanced GFP (Yang et al., 1996) mammalian codon-optimized
   2478..2940    -  misc_feature   IRES: internal ribosome entry site (IRES) of the encephalomyocarditis virus (EMCV)
   3074..3490    -  CDS            gag (truncated): truncated Moloney murine leukemia virus (MMLV) gag gene lacking the start codon
   3557..3898    -  misc_feature   MESV Ψ: packaging signal of murine embryonic stem cell virus
   3962..4478    -  LTR            5' LTR: 5' long terminal repeat from murine embryonic stem cell virus
   4520..4618    -  CDS            env (fragment): murine leukemia virus gPr80 envelope polyprotein precursor; env; proteolytically cleaved into gp70SU and p15TM subunits
   4619..4820    +  CDS            TcR (fragment): tetracycline efflux protein; tet; confers resistance to tetracycline
   4820..4969    +  CDS            lacZα (fragment): LacZα fragment of β-galactosidase; lacZ fragment
   4975..5074    -  misc_feature   bom (fragment): basis of mobility region from pBR322
   5176..5211    -  CDS            rop (fragment): Rop protein, which maintains plasmids at low copy number; rop
   5306..5410    +  promoter       AmpR promoter: bla
   5411..6271    +  CDS            AmpR: β-lactamase; bla; confers resistance to ampicillin, carbenicillin, and related antibiotics
