[The description below was written by a language model from this plasmid's Addgene catalogue record and pLannotate feature annotations shown in this document.]
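Description:
CL20_MSCV-ires-GFP is an empty gammaretroviral expression backbone of about 6.4 kb, catalogued as a mammalian expression and retroviral vector on the CL20 backbone with no insert. In bacteria it is maintained through a high-copy ColE1/pUC-type origin and selected with ampicillin via a β-lactamase gene under its own promoter. The plasmid portion also carries short, non-functional remnants of earlier cloning vectors: fragments of lacI, lacZα, the tetracycline resistance gene, rop and bom, along with a lac promoter/operator region. These have no evident role in the construct's use.

The viral cassette lies on the reverse strand of the sequenced record and is flanked by 5' and 3' long terminal repeats of murine embryonic stem cell virus origin, as in MSCV-type vectors. Downstream of the 5' LTR are the MESV Ψ packaging signal and a truncated MMLV gag segment lacking its start codon, which together promote encapsidation of the vector RNA when gag-pol and envelope proteins are supplied in trans by packaging cells. No separate internal promoter is annotated, so transcription is presumably driven by the 5' LTR. An EMCV IRES followed by EGFP occupies the downstream position. A gene of interest would be expected to go between the gag remnant and the IRES, although the record does not annotate a cloning site there. It would then be expressed on a bicistronic transcript with EGFP, letting transduced cells be identified or sorted by fluorescence.

As deposited, the vector serves as the GFP-only control and as the parent for building retroviral expression constructs. The associated publication concerns acute myeloid leukemia.
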