Addgene plasmid #237496: CL20_MSCV-ires-GFP
Purpose: (Empty Backbone) Retroviral empty vector
Depositing lab: Charles Mullighan. Depositing organization: St. Jude Children's Research Hospital. Publication: KAT6A and KAT7 Histone Acetyltransferase Complexes Are Molecular Dependencies and Therapeutic Targets in NUP98-Rearranged Acute Myeloid Leukemia. Michmerhuizen NL, Heikamp EB, Iacobucci I, Umeda M, Arthur B, Mishra V, Park CS, Di Giacomo D, Hiltenbrand R, Gao Q, Radko-Juettner S, Lott J, Martucci C, Subramanyam V, Hatton C, Wenge DV, Baviskar P, Portola P, Claquin A, Chandra B, Baggett DW, Khalighifar A, Huang H, Zhou P, Long L, Shi H, Sun Y, Papachristou EK, Sekhar Reddy Chilamakuri C, de Luna Vitorino FN, Gongora JM, Wu H, Pounds SB, Janke LJ, Kentsis A, D'Santos CS, Garcia BA, Kriwacki RW, Chi H, Klco JM, Armstrong SA, Mullighan CG. Cancer Discov. 2025 Jun 19. doi: 10.1158/2159-8290.CD-24-1772. PubMed 40536430.
Backbone
  Vector backbone: CL20
  Vector type: Mammalian Expression, Retroviral
Growth in bacteria
  Bacterial resistance: Ampicillin, 100 μg/mL
  Growth temperature: 37°C
  Growth strain: NEB Stable
  Copy number: High Copy
Gene/Insert
  Gene/Insert name: None
Terms and licenses: Academic/Nonprofit Terms; Industry Terms: Not Available to Industry
How to cite: CL20_MSCV-ires-GFP was a gift from Charles Mullighan (Addgene plasmid # 237496 ; http://n2t.net/addgene:237496 ; RRID:Addgene_237496)
